Addgene plasmid #16353: pGEM-Sox2
Depositing lab: James Thomson. Depositing organization: University of Wisconsin, Madison. Publication: Induced pluripotent stem cell lines derived from human somatic cells. Yu J, Vodyanik MA, Smuga-Otto K, Antosiewicz-Bourget J, Frane JL, Tian S, Nie J, Jonsdottir GA, Ruotti V, Stewart R, Slukvin II, Thomson JA. Science. 2007 Dec 21. 318(5858):1917-20. 10.1126/science.1151526 PubMed 18029452.
Backbone
  Vector backbone: pGEM-T Easy
  Backbone manufacturer: Promega
  Backbone size w/o insert (bp): 3000
  Vector type: Bacterial Expression
Growth in bacteria
  Bacterial resistance: Ampicillin, 100 μg/mL
  Growth temperature: 37°C
  Growth strain: DH5alpha
  Copy number: High Copy
Gene/Insert
  Gene/Insert name: Homo sapiens SRY (sex determining region Y)-box 2 (SOX2) (alt name: Sox2)
  Species: H. sapiens (human)
  Insert size (bp): 1000
  GenBank ID: NM_003106
  Entrez Gene: SOX2 (a.k.a. ANOP3, MCOPS3)
  Cloning method: Restriction Enzyme
  Sequencing primers: 5′ T7; 3′ M13 Reverse
Terms and licenses: Academic/Nonprofit Terms; Industry Terms: Not Available to Industry
Depositor comments: This plasmid contains the Sox2 sequence that was cloned into the lentivirus plasmid and used in cell reprogramming.
How to cite: pGEM-Sox2 was a gift from James Thomson (Addgene plasmid # 16353 ; http://n2t.net/addgene:16353 ; RRID:Addgene_16353)
