[The description below was written by a language model from this plasmid's Addgene catalogue record, the feature table of its GenBank file and pLannotate feature annotations shown in this document.]
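Description:
pGEM-Sox2 is a small bacterial cloning plasmid that holds the human SOX2 coding sequence in the pGEM-T Easy backbone. The full depositor sequence is just under 4 kb, consisting of roughly 3 kb of vector and a 1 kb insert. It is propagated in E. coli at high copy from a ColE1/pUC-type origin and selected with ampicillin through the β-lactamase gene and its native promoter. An f1 phage origin is also present, which permits single-stranded DNA production. The backbone carries the usual lac promoter, operator and CAP site with a lacZα fragment; in this vector family the cloning site lies within lacZα, so the insert interrupts it. Short annotated matches to lacI, a bom region and a hornet peptide are fragments, most likely vector remnants or chance hits from automated annotation rather than functional parts.

The SOX2 open reading frame sits between opposing bacteriophage T7 and SP6 promoters, in the sense orientation relative to T7, so sense RNA could in principle be transcribed in vitro from the T7 side. A separate partial GenBank record of about 1.1 kb covers only the T7-proximal region and annotates M13 forward and T7 primer sites plus vertebrate Kozak consensus matches just downstream of the T7 promoter. No mammalian promoter or polyadenylation signal is annotated, so despite the "bacterial expression" label the plasmid functions mainly as a storage and sequence-verification clone. SOX2 is a transcription factor that cooperates with OCT4 and is essential for embryonic stem cell pluripotency. According to the depositor, this plasmid contains the SOX2 sequence that was transferred into a lentiviral plasmid for reprogramming human somatic cells to induced pluripotent stem cells, making it a source template for subcloning.
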