Features (pLannotate 1.2.2; 14 found; start..end, strand, type, name):
     66..1016    +  CDS            SOX2: SOX2_HUMAN - Experimental evidence at protein level: Swiss-Prot protein existence level 1. Transcription factor that forms a trimeric complex with OCT4 on DNA and controls the expression of a number of genes involved in embryonic development such as YES1, FGF4, UTF1 and ZFP206 (By similarity). Binds to the proximal enhancer region of NANOG (By similarity). Critical for early embryogenesis and for embryonic stem cell pluripotency (PubMed:18035408). Downstream SRRT target that mediates the promotion of neural stem cell self-renewal (By similarity). Keeps neural cells undifferentiated by countera
   1034..1096    -  CDS            VESPI_VESMG (fragment): Experimental evidence at protein level: Swiss-Prot protein existence level 1. Shows contractile activity on isolated ileum smooth muscle. From Vespa magnifica (Hornet).
   1108..1126    -  promoter       SP6 promoter: promoter for bacteriophage SP6 RNA polymerase
   1168..1184    -  protein_bind   lac operator: The lac repressor binds to the lac operator to inhibit transcription in E. coli. This inhibition can be relieved by adding lactose or isopropyl-β-D-thiogalactopyranoside (IPTG). lac repressor encoded by lacI
   1192..1222    -  promoter       lac promoter: promoter for the E. coli lac operon
   1237..1258    -  protein_bind   CAP binding site: CAP binding activates transcription in the presence of cAMP. E. coli catabolite activator protein
   1271..1363    -  CDS            lacI (fragment): lac repressor; lacI; The lac repressor binds to the lac operator to inhibit transcription in E. coli. This inhibition can be relieved by adding lactose or isopropyl-β-D-thiogalactopyranoside (IPTG).
   1546..2134    -  rep_origin     ori: high-copy-number ColE1/pMB1/pBR322/pUC origin of replication
   2305..3165    -  CDS            AmpR: β-lactamase; bla; confers resistance to ampicillin, carbenicillin, and related antibiotics
   3166..3270    -  promoter       AmpR promoter: bla
   3297..3347    +  misc_feature   bom (fragment): basis of mobility region from pBR322
   3375..3803    -  rep_origin     f1 ori (sequence partly withheld): f1 bacteriophage origin of replication; arrow indicates direction of (+) strand synthesis
   3807..3964    -  CDS            lacZα (fragment): LacZα fragment of β-galactosidase; lacZ fragment
   3967..2       +  promoter       T7 promoter (across the origin): promoter for bacteriophage T7 RNA polymerase
>Addgene plasmid #16353 | pGEM-Sox2 | depositor full sequence | sequence record 8500 | Author sequence
GGGCGAATTGGGCCCGACGTCGCATGCTCCCGGCCGCCATGGCGGCCGCGGGAATTCGATTCCGCATGTA
CAACATGATGGAGACGGAGCTGAAGCCGCCGGGCCCGCAGCAAACTTCGGGGGGCGGCGGCGGCAACTCC
ACCGCGGCGGCGGCCGGCGGCAACCAGAAAAACAGCCCGGACCGCGTCAAGCGGCCCATGAATGCCTTCA
TGGTGTGGTCCCGCGGGCAGCGGCGCAAGATGGCCCAGGAGAACCCCAAGATGCACAACTCGGAGATCAG
CAAGCGCCTGGGCGCCGAGTGGAAACTTTTGTCGGAGACGGAGAAGCGGCCGTTCATCGACGAGGCTAAG
CGGCTGCGAGCGCTGCACATGAAGGAGCACCCGGATTATAAATACCGGCCCCGGCGGAAAACCAAGACGC
TCATGAAGAAGGATAAGTACACGCTGCCCGGCGGGCTGCTGGCCCCCGGCGGCAATAGCATGGCGAGCGG
GGTCGGGGTGGGCGCCGGCCTGGGCGCGGGCGTGAACCAGCGCATGGACAGTTACGCGCACATGAACGGC
TGGAGCAACGGCAGCTACAGCATGATGCAGGACCAGCTGGGCTACCCGCAGCACCCGGGCCTCAATGCGC
ACGGCGCAGCGCAGATGCAGCCCATGCACCGCTACGACGTGAGCGCCCTGCAGTACAACTCCATGACCAG
CTCGCAGACCTACATGAACGGCTCGCCCACCTACAGCATGTCCTACTCGCAGCAGGGCACCCCTGGCATG
GCTCTTGGCTCCATGGGTTCGGTGGTCAAGTCCGAGGCCAGCTCCAGCCCCCCTGTGGTTACCTCTTCCT
CCCACTCCAGGGCGCCCTGCCAGGCCGGGGACCTCCGGGACATGATCAGCATGTATCTCCCCGGCGCCGA
GGTGCCGGAACCCGCCGCCCCCAGCAGACTTCACATGTCCCAGCACTACCAGAGCGGCCCGGTGCCCGGC
ACGGCCATTAACGGCACACTGCCCCTCTCACACATGTGAGGGCCGGAAATCACTAGTGAATTCGCGGCCG
CCTGCAGGTCGACCATATGGGAGAGCTCCCAACGCGTTGGATGCATAGCTTGAGTATTCTATAGTGTCAC
CTAAATAGCTTGGCGTAATCATGGTCATAGCTGTTTCCTGTGTGAAATTGTTATCCGCTCACAATTCCAC
ACAACATACGAGCCGGAAGCATAAAGTGTAAAGCCTGGGGTGCCTAATGAGTGAGCTAACTCACATTAAT
TGCGTTGCGCTCACTGCCCGCTTTCCAGTCGGGAAACCTGTCGTGCCAGCTGCATTAATGAATCGGCCAA
CGCGCGGGGAGAGGCGGTTTGCGTATTGGGCGCTCTTCCGCTTCCTCGCTCACTGACTCGCTGCGCTCGG
TCGTTCGGCTGCGGCGAGCGGTATCAGCTCACTCAAAGGCGGTAATACGGTTATCCACAGAATCAGGGGA
TAACGCAGGAAAGAACATGTGAGCAAAAGGCCAGCAAAAGGCCAGGAACCGTAAAAAGGCCGCGTTGCTG
GCGTTTTTCCATAGGCTCCGCCCCCCTGACGAGCATCACAAAAATCGACGCTCAAGTCAGAGGTGGCGAA
ACCCGACAGGACTATAAAGATACCAGGCGTTTCCCCCTGGAAGCTCCCTCGTGCGCTCTCCTGTTCCGAC
CCTGCCGCTTACCGGATACCTGTCCGCCTTTCTCCCTTCGGGAAGCGTGGCGCTTTCTCATAGCTCACGC
TGTAGGTATCTCAGTTCGGTGTAGGTCGTTCGCTCCAAGCTGGGCTGTGTGCACGAACCCCCCGTTCAGC
CCGACCGCTGCGCCTTATCCGGTAACTATCGTCTTGAGTCCAACCCGGTAAGACACGACTTATCGCCACT
GGCAGCAGCCACTGGTAACAGGATTAGCAGAGCGAGGTATGTAGGCGGTGCTACAGAGTTCTTGAAGTGG
TGGCCTAACTACGGCTACACTAGAAGAACAGTATTTGGTATCTGCGCTCTGCTGAAGCCAGTTACCTTCG
GAAAAAGAGTTGGTAGCTCTTGATCCGGCAAACAAACCACCGCTGGTAGCGGTGGTTTTTTTGTTTGCAA
GCAGCAGATTACGCGCAGAAAAAAAGGATCTCAAGAAGATCCTTTGATCTTTTCTACGGGGTCTGACGCT
CAGTGGAACGAAAACTCACGTTAAGGGATTTTGGTCATGAGATTATCAAAAAGGATCTTCACCTAGATCC
TTTTAAATTAAAAATGAAGTTTTAAATCAATCTAAAGTATATATGAGTAAACTTGGTCTGACAGTTACCA
ATGCTTAATCAGTGAGGCACCTATCTCAGCGATCTGTCTATTTCGTTCATCCATAGTTGCCTGACTCCCC
GTCGTGTAGATAACTACGATACGGGAGGGCTTACCATCTGGCCCCAGTGCTGCAATGATACCGCGAGACC
CACGCTCACCGGCTCCAGATTTATCAGCAATAAACCAGCCAGCCGGAAGGGCCGAGCGCAGAAGTGGTCC
TGCAACTTTATCCGCCTCCATCCAGTCTATTAATTGTTGCCGGGAAGCTAGAGTAAGTAGTTCGCCAGTT
AATAGTTTGCGCAACGTTGTTGCCATTGCTACAGGCATCGTGGTGTCACGCTCGTCGTTTGGTATGGCTT
CATTCAGCTCCGGTTCCCAACGATCAAGGCGAGTTACATGATCCCCCATGTTGTGCAAAAAAGCGGTTAG
CTCCTTCGGTCCTCCGATCGTTGTCAGAAGTAAGTTGGCCGCAGTGTTATCACTCATGGTTATGGCAGCA
CTGCATAATTCTCTTACTGTCATGCCATCCGTAAGATGCTTTTCTGTGACTGGTGAGTACTCAACCAAGT
CATTCTGAGAATAGTGTATGCGGCGACCGAGTTGCTCTTGCCCGGCGTCAATACGGGATAATACCGCGCC
ACATAGCAGAACTTTAAAAGTGCTCATCATTGGAAAACGTTCTTCGGGGCGAAAACTCTCAAGGATCTTA
CCGCTGTTGAGATCCAGTTCGATGTAACCCACTCGTGCACCCAACTGATCTTCAGCATCTTTTACTTTCA
CCAGCGTTTCTGGGTGAGCAAAAACAGGAAGGCAAAATGCCGCAAAAAAGGGAATAAGGGCGACACGGAA
ATGTTGAATACTCATACTCTTCCTTTTTCAATATTATTGAAGCATTTATCAGGGTTATTGTCTCATGAGC
GGATACATATTTGAATGTATTTAGAAAAATAAACAAATAGGGGTTCCGCGCACATTTCCCCGAAAAGTGC
CACCTGATGCGGTGTGAAATACCGCACAGATGCGTAAGGAGAAAATACCGCATCAGGAAATTGTAAGCGT
TAATATTTTGTTAAAATTCGCGTTAAATTTTTGTTAAATCAGCTCATTTTTTAACCAATAGGCCGAAATC
GGCAAAATCCCTTATAAATCAAAAGAATAGACCGAGATAGGGT
[37 nt withheld, positions 3474-3510]
AAAGAACGTGGACTCCAACGTCAAAGG
[49 nt withheld, positions 3538-3586]
T
[91 nt withheld, positions 3588-3678]
G
[124 nt withheld, positions 3680-3803]
CCATTCGCCATTCAGGCTGCGCAACTGTTGGGAAGGGCGATCGGTGCGGGCCTCTTCGCTATTACGCCAG
CTGGCGAAAGGGGGATGTGCTGCAAGGCGATTAAGTTGGGTAACGCCAGGGTTTTCCCAGTCACGACGTT
GTAAAACGACGGCCAGTGAATTGTAATACGACTCACTATA
