LOCUS       Exported 1072 bp ds-DNA linear SYN 27-MAY-2021
DEFINITION  synthetic linear DNA
ACCESSION   .
VERSION     .
KEYWORDS    pGEM-Sox2
SOURCE      synthetic DNA construct
  ORGANISM  synthetic DNA construct
REFERENCE   1 (bases 1 to 1072)
  AUTHORS   Yu J, Vodyanik MA, Smuga-Otto K, Antosiewicz-Bourget J, Frane JL,
            Tian S, Nie J, Jonsdottir GA, Ruotti V, Stewart R, Slukvin II,
            Thomson JA
  TITLE     Induced Pluripotent Stem Cell Lines Derived from Human Somatic
            Cells.
  JOURNAL   Science. 2007 Nov 20. ():.
  PUBMED    18029452
REFERENCE   2 (bases 1 to 1072)
  AUTHORS   .
  TITLE     Direct Submission
  JOURNAL   Exported May 27, 2021 from SnapGene Server 1.1.58
            http://www.snapgene.com
FEATURES             Location/Qualifiers
     source          1..1072
                     /organism="synthetic DNA construct"
                     /mol_type="other DNA"
     primer_bind     197..219
                     /label=M13/pUC Forward
                     /note="In lacZ gene"
     primer_bind     211..228
                     /label=M13 Forward
                     /note="In lacZ gene. Also called M13-F20 or M13 (-21)
                     Forward"
     primer_bind     212..228
                     /label=M13 fwd
                     /note="common sequencing primer, one of multiple similar
                     variants"
     primer_bind     235..254
                     /label=T7
                     /note="T7 promoter, forward primer"
     promoter        235..253
                     /label=T7 promoter
                     /note="promoter for bacteriophage T7 RNA polymerase"
     regulatory      284..293
                     /regulatory_class="other"
                     /note="vertebrate consensus sequence for strong initiation
                     of translation (Kozak, 1987)"
     regulatory      288..297
                     /regulatory_class="other"
                     /note="vertebrate consensus sequence for strong initiation
                     of translation (Kozak, 1987)"
ORIGIN
        1 nnnnnnnnnn nnnnnnnnnn nnnnnnnnnn nnnnnnnnnn nnnnnnnnnn nnnnnnnnnn
       61 nnnnnnnnnn nccattcgcc attcaggctg cgcaactgtt gggaagggcg atcggtgcgg
      121 gcctcttcgc tattacgcca gctggcgaaa gggggatgtg ctgcaaggcg attaagttgg
      181 gtaacgccag ggttttccca gtcacgacgt tgtaaaacga cggccagtga attgtaatac
      241 gactcactat agggcgaatt gggcccgacg tcgcatgctc ccggccgcca tggcggccgc
      301 gggaattcga ttccgcatgt acaacatgat ggagacggag ctgaagccgc cgggcccgca
      361 gcaaacttcg gggggcggcg gcggcaactc caccgcggcg gcggccggcg gcaaccagaa
      421 aaacagcccg gaccgcgtca agcggcccat gaatgccttc atggtgtggt cccgcgggca
      481 gcggcgcaag atggcccagg agaaccccaa gatgcacaac tcggagatca gcaagcgcct
      541 gggcgccgag tggaaacttt tgtcggagac ggagaagcgg ccgttcatcg acgaggctaa
      601 gcggctgcga gcgctgcaca tgaaggagca cccggattat aaataccggc cccggcggaa
      661 aaccaagacg ctcatgaaga aggataagta cacgctgccc ggcgggctgc tggcccccgg
      721 cggcaatagc atggcgagcg gggtcggggt gggcgccggc ctgggcgcgg gcgtgaacca
      781 gcgcatggac agttacgcgc acatgaacgg ctggagcaac ggcagctaca gcatgatgca
      841 ggaccagctg ggctacccgc agcacccggg cctcaatgcg cacggcgcag cgcagatgca
      901 gcccatgcac cgctacgacg tgagcgccct gcagtacaac tccatgacca gctcgcagac
      961 ctacatgaac ggctcgccca cctacagcat gtcctactcg cagcagggca cccctggcat
     1021 ggctcttggc tccatgggtt cggtggtcaa gtccgaggcc agctccagcc cc
//
