>Addgene plasmid #16353 | pGEM-Sox2 | addgene partial sequence | sequence record 22709 | T7 5'-TAATACGACTCACTATAGGG-3'
GGCGGCCGCGGGAATTCGATTCCGCATGTACAACATGATGGAGACGGAGCTGAAGCCGCCGGGCCCGCAG
CAAACTTCGGGGGGCGGCGGCGGCAACTCCACCGCGGCGGCGGCCGGCGGCAACCAGAAAAACAGCCCGG
ACCGCGTCAAGCGGCCCATGAATGCCTTCATGGTGTGGTCCCGCGGGCAGCGGCGCAAGATGGCCCAGGA
GAACCCCAAGATGCACAACTCGGAGATCAGCAAGCGCCTGGGCGCCGAGTGGAAACTTTTGTCGGAGACG
GAGAAGCGGCCGTTCATCGACGAGGCTAAGCGGCTGCGAGCGCTGCACATGAAGGAGCACCCGGATTATA
AATACCGGCCCCGGCGGAAAACCAAGACGCTCATGAAGAAGGATAAGTACACGCTGCCCGGCGGGCTGCT
GGCCCCCGGCGGCAATAGCATGGCGAGCGGGGTCGGGGTGGGCGCCGGCCTGGGCGCGGGCGTGAACCAG
CGCATGGACAGTTACGCGCACATGAACGGCTGGAGCAACGGCAGCTACAGCATGATGCAGGACCAGCTGG
GCTACCCGCAGCACCCGGGCCTCAATGCGCACGGCGCAGCGCAGATGCAGCCCATGCACCGCTACGACGT
GAGCGCCCTGCAGTACAACTCCATGACCAGCTCGCAGACCTACATGAACGGCTCGCCCACCTACAGCATG
TCCTACTCGCAGCAGGGCACCCCTGGCATGGCTCTTGG
