>Addgene plasmid #16353 | pGEM-Sox2 | addgene partial sequence | sequence record 125702 | pBR322ori-F 5'-GGGAAACGCCTGGTATCTTT-3'
GCCACCTCTGACTTGAGCGTCGATTTTTGTGATGCTCGTCAGGGGGGCGGAGCCTATGGAAAAACGCCAG
CAACGCGGCCTTTTTACGGTTCCTGGCCTTTTGCTGGCCTTTTGCTCACATGTTCTTTCCTGCGTTATCC
CCTGATTCTGTGGATAACCGTATTACCGCCTTTGAGTGAGCTGATACCGCTCGCCGCAGCCGAACGACCG
AGCGCAGCGAGTCAGTGAGCGAGGAAGCGGAAGAGCGCCCAATACGCAAACCGCCTCTCCCCGCGCGTTG
GCCGATTCATTAATGCAGCTGGCACGACAGGTTTCCCGACTGGAAAGCGGGCAGTGAGCGCAACGCAATT
AATGTGAGTTAGCTCACTCATTAGGCACCCCAGGCTTTACACTTTATGCTTCCGGCTCGTATGTTGTGTG
GAATTGTGAGCGGATAACAATTTCACACAGGAAACAGCTATGACCATGATTACGCCAAGCTATTTAGGTG
ACACTATAGAATACTCAAGCTATGCATCCAACGCGTTGGGAGCTCTCCCATATGGTCGACCTGCAGGCGG
CCGCGAATTCACTAGTGATTTCCGGCCCTCACATGTGTGAGAGGGGCAGTGTGCCGTTAATGGCCGTGCC
GGGCACCGGGCCGCTCTGGTAGTGCTGGGACATGTGAAGTCTGCTGGGGGCGGCGGGTTCCGGCACCTCG
GCGCCGGGGAGATACATGCTGATCATGTCCCGGAGGTCCCCGGCCTGGCAGGGCGCCCTGGAGTGGGAGG
AAGAGGTAACCACAGGGGGGCTGGAGCTGGCCTCGGACTTGACCACCGAACCCATGGAGCCAAGAGCCAT
GCCAGGGGTGCCCTGCTGCGAGTAGGACATGCTGTAGGTGGGCGAGCCGTTCATGTAGGTCTGCGAGCTG
GTCATGGAGTTGTACTGCAGGGCGCTCACGTCGTAGCGGTGCATGGGCTGCATCTGCGCTGCGCCGTGCG
CATTGAGGCCCGGGTGCTGCGGGTAGCCCAGCTGGTCCTGCATCATGCTGTAGCTGCCGTTGCTCCAGCC
GTTCATGTGCGCGTAACTGTCCATGCGCTGGTTCACGCC
